>Addgene plasmid #81453 | pDONR223_AKT1_p.V201I | addgene full sequence | sequence record 166776 | Addgene NGS result
CTTTCCTGCGTTATCCCCTGATTCTGTGGATAACCGTATTACCGCCTTTGAGTGAGCTGATACCGCTCGC
CGCAGCCGAACGACCGAGCGCAGCGAGTCAGTGAGCGAGGAAGCGGAAGAGCGCCCAATACGCAAACCGC
CTCTCCCCGCGCGTTGGCCGATTCATTAATGCAGCTGGCACGACAGGTTTCCCGACTGGAAAGCGGGCAG
TGAGCGCAACGCAATTAATACGCGTACCGCTAGCCAGGAAGAGTTTGTAGAAACGCAAAAAGGCCATCCG
TCAGGATGGCCTTCTGCTTAGTTTGATGCCTGGCAGTTTATGGCGGGCGTCCTGCCCGCCACCCTCCGGG
CCGTTGCTTCACAACGTTCAAATCCGCTCCCGGCGGATTTGTCCTACTCAGGAGAGCGTTCACCGACAAA
CAACAGATAAAACGAAAGGCCCAGTCTTCCGACTGAGCCTTTCGTTTTATTTGATGCCTGGCAGTTCCCT
ACTCTCGCGTTAACGCTAGCATGGATGTTTTCCCAGTCACGACGTTGTAAAACGACGGCCAGTCTTAAGC
TCGGGCCCCAAATAATGATTTTATTTTGACTGATAGTGACCTGTTCGTTGCAACAAATTGATGAGCAATG
CTTTTTTATAATGCCAACTTTGTACAAAAAAGTTGGCACCATGAGCGACGTGGCTATTGTGAAGGAGGGT
TGGCTGCACAAACGAGGGGAGTACATCAAGACCTGGCGGCCACGCTACTTCCTCCTCAAGAATGATGGCA
CCTTCATTGGCTACAAGGAGCGGCCGCAGGATGTGGACCAACGTGAGGCTCCCCTCAACAACTTCTCTGT
GGCGCAGTGCCAGCTGATGAAGACGGAGCGGCCCCGGCCCAACACCTTCATCATCCGCTGCCTGCAGTGG
ACCACTGTCATCGAACGCACCTTCCATGTGGAGACTCCTGAGGAGCGGGAGGAGTGGACAACCGCCATCC
AGACTGTGGCTGACGGCCTCAAGAAGCAGGAGGAGGAGATGGACTTCCGGTCGGGCTCACCCAGTGACAA
CTCAGGGGCTGAAGAGATGGAGGTGTCCCTGGCCAAGCCCAAGCACCGCGTGACCATGAACGAGTTTGAG
TACCTGAAGCTGCTGGGCAAGGGCACTTTCGGCAAGGTGATCCTGGTGAAGGAGAAGGCCACAGGCCGCT
ACTACGCCATGAAGATCCTCAAGAAGGAAGTCATCGTGGCCAAGGACGAGGTGGCCCACACACTCACCGA
GAACCGCATCCTGCAGAACTCCAGGCACCCCTTCCTCACAGCCCTGAAGTACTCTTTCCAGACCCACGAC
CGCCTCTGCTTTGTCATGGAGTACGCCAACGGGGGCGAGCTGTTCTTCCACCTGTCCCGGGAGCGTGTGT
TCTCCGAGGACCGGGCCCGCTTCTATGGCGCTGAGATTGTGTCAGCCCTGGACTACCTGCACTCGGAGAA
GAACGTGGTGTACCGGGACCTCAAGCTGGAGAACCTCATGCTGGACAAGGACGGGCACATTAAGATCACA
GACTTCGGGCTGTGCAAGGAGGGGATCAAGGACGGTGCCACCATGAAGACCTTTTGCGGCACACCTGAGT
ACCTGGCCCCCGAGGTGCTGGAGGACAATGACTACGGCCGTGCAGTGGACTGGTGGGGGCTGGGCGTGGT
CATGTACGAGATGATGTGCGGTCGCCTGCCCTTCTACAACCAGGACCATGAGAAGCTTTTTGAGCTCATC
CTCATGGAGGAGATCCGCTTCCCGCGCACGCTTGGTCCCGAGGCCAAGTCCTTGCTTTCAGGGCTGCTCA
AGAAGGACCCCAAGCAGAGGCTTGGCGGGGGCTCCGAGGACGCCAAGGAGATCATGCAGCATCGCTTCTT
TGCCGGTATCGTGTGGCAGCACGTGTACGAGAAGAAGCTCAGCCCACCCTTCAAGCCCCAGGTCACGTCG
GAGACTGACACCAGGTATTTTGATGAGGAGTTCACGGCCCAGATGATCACCATCACACCACCTGACCAAG
ATGACAGCATGGAGTGTGTGGACAGCGAGCGCAGGCCCCACTTCCCCCAGTTCTCCTACTCGGCCAGCGG
CACGGCCTGCCCAACTTTCTTGTACAAAGTTGGCATTATAAGAAAGCATTGCTTATCAATTTGTTGCAAC
GAACAGGTCACTATCAGTCAAAATAAAATCATTATTTGCCATCCAGCTGATATCCCCTATAGTGAGTCGT
ATTACATGGTCATAGCTGTTTCCTGGCAGCTCTGGCCCGTGTCTCAAAATCTCTGATGTTACATTGCACA
AGATAAAAATATATCATCATGCCTCCTCTAGACCAGCCAGGACAGAAATGCCTCGACTTCGCTGCTACCC
AAGGTTGCCGGGTGACGCACACCGTGGAAACGGATGAAGGCACGAACCCAGTGGACATAAGCCTGTTCGG
TTCGTAAGCTGTAATGCAAGTAGCGTATGCGCTCACGCAACTGGTCCAGAACCTTGACCGAACGCAGCGG
TGGTAACGGCGCAGTGGCGGTTTTCATGGCTTGTTATGACTGTTTTTTTGGGGTACAGTCTATGCCTCGG
GCATCCAAGCAGCAAGCGCGTTACGCCGTGGGTCGATGTTTGATGTTATGGAGCAGCAACGATGTTACGC
AGCAGGGCAGTCGCCCTAAAACAAAGTTAAACATTATGAGGGAAGCGGTGATCGCCGAAGTATCGACTCA
ACTATCAGAGGTAGTTGGCGTCATCGAGCGCCATCTCGAACCGACGTTGCTGGCCGTACATTTGTACGGC
TCCGCAGTGGATGGCGGCCTGAAGCCACACAGTGATATTGATTTGCTGGTTACGGTGACCGTAAGGCTTG
ATGAAACAACGCGGCGAGCTTTGATCAACGACCTTTTGGAAACTTCGGCTTCCCCTGGAGAGAGCGAGAT
TCTCCGCGCTGTAGAAGTCACCATTGTTGTGCACGACGACATCATTCCGTGGCGTTATCCAGCTAAGCGC
GAACTGCAATTTGGAGAATGGCAGCGCAATGACATTCTTGCAGGTATCTTCGAGCCAGCCACGATCGACA
TTGATCTGGCTATCTTGCTGACAAAAGCAAGAGAACATAGCGTTGCCTTGGTAGGTCCAGCGGCGGAGGA
ACTCTTTGATCCGGTTCCTGAACAGGATCTATTTGAGGCGCTAAATGAAACCTTAACGCTATGGAACTCG
CCGCCCGACTGGGCTGGCGATGAGCGAAATGTAGTGCTTACGTTGTCCCGCATTTGGTACAGCGCAGTAA
CCGGCAAAATCGCGCCGAAGGATGTCGCTGCCGACTGGGCAATGGAGCGCCTGCCGGCCCAGTATCAGCC
CGTCATACTTGAAGCTAGACAGGCTTATCTTGGACAAGAAGAAGATCGCTTGGCCTCGCGCGCAGATCAG
TTGGAAGAATTTGTCCACTACGTGAAAGGCGAGATCACCAAGGTAGTCGGCAAATAACCCTCGAGCCACC
CATGACCAAAATCCCTTAACGTGAGTTACGCGTCGTTCCACTGAGCGTCAGACCCCGTAGAAAAGATCAA
AGGATCTTCTTGAGATCCTTTTTTTCTGCGCGTAATCTGCTGCTTGCAAACAAAAAAACCACCGCTACCA
GCGGTGGTTTGTTTGCCGGATCAAGAGCTACCAACTCTTTTTCCGAAGGTAACTGGCTTCAGCAGAGCGC
AGATACCAAATACTGTTCTTCTAGTGTAGCCGTAGTTAGGCCACCACTTCAAGAACTCTGTAGCACCGCC
TACATACCTCGCTCTGCTAATCCTGTTACCAGTGGCTGCTGCCAGTGGCGATAAGTCGTGTCTTACCGGG
TTGGACTCAAGACGATAGTTACCGGATAAGGCGCAGCGGTCGGGCTGAACGGGGGGTTCGTGCACACAGC
CCAGCTTGGAGCGAACGACCTACACCGAACTGAGATACCTACAGCGTGAGCTATGAGAAAGCGCCACGCT
TCCCGAAGGGAGAAAGGCGGACAGGTATCCGGTAAGCGGCAGGGTCGGAACAGGAGAGCGCACGAGGGAG
CTTCCAGGGGGAAACGCCTGGTATCTTTATAGTCCTGTCGGGTTTCGCCACCTCTGACTTGAGCGTCGAT
TTTTGTGATGCTCGTCAGGGGGGCGGAGCCTATGGAAAAACGCCAGCAACGCGGCCTTTTTACGGTTCCT
GGCCTTTTGCTGGCCTTTTGCTCACATGTT
Features (pLannotate 1.2.2; 12 found; start..end, strand, type, name):
    121..213     +  CDS            lacI (fragment): lac repressor; lacI; The lac repressor binds to the lac operator to inhibit transcription in E. coli. This inhibition can be relieved by adding lactose or isopropyl-β-D-thiogalactopyranoside (IPTG).
    268..295     -  terminator     rrnB T2 terminator: transcription terminator T2 from the E. coli rrnB gene
    427..470     +  terminator     rrnB T1 terminator: Escherichia coli rrnB; transcription terminator T1 from the E. coli rrnB gene
    517..553     -  CDS            lacZα (fragment): LacZα fragment of β-galactosidase; lacZ fragment
    570..665     +  protein_bind   attL3: mutant version of attL; recombination site for the Gateway® LR reaction LR Clonase™
    671..2107    +  CDS            Akt1: human serine/threonine protein kinase activated by growth factors; AKT1
   2110..2208    -  protein_bind   attL2: mutant version of attL; recombination site for the Gateway® LR reaction LR Clonase™
   2226..2244    -  promoter       T7 promoter: promoter for bacteriophage T7 RNA polymerase
   2434..2457    +  promoter       Pc promoter (fragment): intI1 (promoter lies within the coding sequence); class 1 integron promoter
   2633..2689    +  CDS            GmR (fragment): gentamycin acetyltransferase; aacC1; confers resistance to gentamycin
   2696..3487    +  CDS            SmR: aminoglycoside adenylyltransferase (Murphy, 1985); aadA; confers resistance to spectinomycin and streptomycin
   3580..4168    +  rep_origin     ori: high-copy-number ColE1/pMB1/pBR322/pUC origin of replication
