[The description below was written by a language model from this plasmid's Addgene catalogue record and pLannotate feature annotations shown in this document.]
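Description:
pDONR223_AKT1_p.V201I is a Gateway entry clone built on the Invitrogen pDONR223 backbone and carrying a variant open reading frame of human AKT1, the growth-factor-activated serine/threonine protein kinase. It belongs to the Target Accelerator Plasmid Collection, a set of cancer-associated alleles assembled for systematic functional testing of rare variants. The sequenced plasmid is about 4.2 kb and is maintained in E. coli at high copy through a ColE1/pUC-type origin. Selection is with spectinomycin, conferred by the aadA (SmR) aminoglycoside adenylyltransferase gene, which sits downstream of fragments of a class 1 integron Pc promoter and a gentamicin resistance gene.

The AKT1 coding sequence (roughly 1.4 kb) is flanked by two attL recombination sites. The automated annotation labels them attL3 and attL2, and they are the sites used by LR Clonase to move the insert into an attR-containing destination vector. The record lists two changes relative to the reference transcript: the intended V201I substitution and an additional single-residue deletion, p.117delE, which users should take into account when interpreting results. The insert is in the "open" configuration, with no stop codon immediately after the ORF, so it can be fused in frame to C-terminal tags supplied by a destination vector.

No promoter drives the insert in this plasmid, so it serves as a shuttle and archival clone rather than an expression construct. The rrnB T1 and T2 terminators upstream insulate the cassette from read-through transcription. A T7 promoter lies just beyond the downstream attL site, and small lacI and lacZα fragments are backbone remnants. M13 primer sites flanking the cassette allow sequence verification.
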