Addgene plasmid #81453: pDONR223_AKT1_p.V201I
Purpose: Gateway Donor vector containing AKT1 , part of the Target Accelerator Plasmid Collection.
Depositing lab: Jesse Boehm & William Hahn & David Root. Depositing organization: Broad Institute. Publication: Systematic Functional Interrogation of Rare Cancer Variants Identifies Oncogenic Alleles. Kim E, Ilic N, Shrestha Y, Zou L, Kamburov A, Zhu C, Yang X, Lubonja R, Tran N, Nguyen C, Lawrence MS, Piccioni F, Bagul M, Doench JG, Chouinard CR, Wu X, Hogstrom L, Natoli T, Tamayo P, Horn H, Corsello SM, Lage K, Root DE, Subramanian A, Golub TR, Getz G, Boehm JS, Hahn WC. Cancer Discov. 2016 Jul;6(7):714-26. doi: 10.1158/2159-8290.CD-16-0160. Epub 2016 May 4. PubMed 27147599.
Backbone
  Vector backbone: pDONR223
  Backbone manufacturer: Invitrogen
  Backbone size w/o insert (bp): 2790
  Vector type: Gateway Entry vector
Growth in bacteria
  Bacterial resistance: Spectinomycin, 50 μg/mL
  Growth temperature: 37°C
  Growth strain: DH5alpha
  Copy number: High Copy
Gene/Insert
  Gene/Insert name: AKT1 (alt name: NM_005163.2)
  Species: H. sapiens (human)
  Mutation: V201I; p.117delE
  Entrez Gene: AKT1 (a.k.a. AKT, PKB, PKB-ALPHA, PRKBA, RAC, RAC-ALPHA)
  Promoter: None
  Cloning method: Gateway Cloning
  Sequencing primers: 5′ M13pUC-fwd; 3′ M13-Rev
Terms and licenses: Academic/Nonprofit Terms; Industry Terms: Not Available to Industry
Depositor comments: Open state: NO stop codon immediately follows insert
How to cite: pDONR223_AKT1_p.V201I was a gift from Jesse Boehm & William Hahn & David Root (Addgene plasmid # 81453 ; http://n2t.net/addgene:81453 ; RRID:Addgene_81453)
