>Addgene plasmid #81453 | pDONR223_AKT1_p.V201I | depositor partial sequence | sequence record 154772 | Insert sequence
ATGAGCGACGTGGCTATTGTGAAGGAGGGTTGGCTGCACAAACGAGGGGAGTACATCAAGACCTGGCGGC
CACGCTACTTCCTCCTCAAGAATGATGGCACCTTCATTGGCTACAAGGAGCGGCCGCAGGATGTGGACCA
ACGTGAGGCTCCCCTCAACAACTTCTCTGTGGCGCAGTGCCAGCTGATGAAGACGGAGCGGCCCCGGCCC
AACACCTTCATCATCCGCTGCCTGCAGTGGACCACTGTCATCGAACGCACCTTCCATGTGGAGACTCCTG
AGGAGCGGGAGGAGTGGACAACCGCCATCCAGACTGTGGCTGACGGCCTCAAGAAGCAGGAGGAGGAGAT
GGACTTCCGGTCGGGCTCACCCAGTGACAACTCAGGGGCTGAAGAGATGGAGGTGTCCCTGGCCAAGCCC
AAGCACCGCGTGACCATGAACGAGTTTGAGTACCTGAAGCTGCTGGGCAAGGGCACTTTCGGCAAGGTGA
TCCTGGTGAAGGAGAAGGCCACAGGCCGCTACTACGCCATGAAGATCCTCAAGAAGGAAGTCATCGTGGC
CAAGGACGAGGTGGCCCACACACTCACCGAGAACCGCATCCTGCAGAACTCCAGGCACCCCTTCCTCACA
GCCCTGAAGTACTCTTTCCAGACCCACGACCGCCTCTGCTTTGTCATGGAGTACGCCAACGGGGGCGAGC
TGTTCTTCCACCTGTCCCGGGAGCGTGTGTTCTCCGAGGACCGGGCCCGCTTCTATGGCGCTGAGATTGT
GTCAGCCCTGGACTACCTGCACTCGGAGAAGAACGTGGTGTACCGGGACCTCAAGCTGGAGAACCTCATG
CTGGACAAGGACGGGCACATTAAGATCACAGACTTCGGGCTGTGCAAGGAGGGGATCAAGGACGGTGCCA
CCATGAAGACCTTTTGCGGCACACCTGAGTACCTGGCCCCCGAGGTGCTGGAGGACAATGACTACGGCCG
TGCAGTGGACTGGTGGGGGCTGGGCGTGGTCATGTACGAGATGATGTGCGGTCGCCTGCCCTTCTACAAC
CAGGACCATGAGAAGCTTTTTGAGCTCATCCTCATGGAGGAGATCCGCTTCCCGCGCACGCTTGGTCCCG
AGGCCAAGTCCTTGCTTTCAGGGCTGCTCAAGAAGGACCCCAAGCAGAGGCTTGGCGGGGGCTCCGAGGA
CGCCAAGGAGATCATGCAGCATCGCTTCTTTGCCGGTATCGTGTGGCAGCACGTGTACGAGAAGAAGCTC
AGCCCACCCTTCAAGCCCCAGGTCACGTCGGAGACTGACACCAGGTATTTTGATGAGGAGTTCACGGCCC
AGATGATCACCATCACACCACCTGACCAAGATGACAGCATGGAGTGTGTGGACAGCGAGCGCAGGCCCCA
CTTCCCCCAGTTCTCCTACTCGGCCAGCGGCACGGCC
