>Addgene plasmid #81453 | pDONR223_AKT1_p.V201I | addgene partial sequence | sequence record 156380 | M13-F20 5'-TGTAAAACGACGGCCAGT-3'
TTCGTTGCAACAAATTGATGAGCAATGCTTTTTTATAATGCCAACTTTGTACAAAAAAGTTGGCACCATG
AGCGACGTGGCTATTGTGAAGGAGGGTTGGCTGCACAAACGAGGGGAGTACATCAAGACCTGGCGGCCAC
GCTACTTCCTCCTCAAGAATGATGGCACCTTCATTGGCTACAAGGAGCGGCCGCAGGATGTGGACCAACG
TGAGGCTCCCCTCAACAACTTCTCTGTGGCGCAGTGCCAGCTGATGAAGACGGAGCGGCCCCGGCCCAAC
ACCTTCATCATCCGCTGCCTGCAGTGGACCACTGTCATCGAACGCACCTTCCATGTGGAGACTCCTGAGG
AGCGGGAGGAGTGGACAACCGCCATCCAGACTGTGGCTGACGGCCTCAAGAAGCAGGAGGAGGAGATGGA
CTTCCGGTCGGGCTCACCCAGTGACAACTCAGGGGCTGAAGAGATGGAGGTGTCCCTGGCCAAGCCCAAG
CACCGCGTGACCATGAACGAGTTTGAGTACCTGAAGCTGCTGGGCAAGGGCACTTTCGGCAAGGTGATCC
TGGTGAAGGAGAAGGCCACAGGCCGCTACTACGCCATGAAGATCCTCAAGAAGGAAGTCATCGTGGCCAA
GGACGAGGTGGCCCACACACTCACCGAGAACCGCATCCTGCAGAACTCCAGGCACCCCTTCCTCACAGCC
CTGAAGTACTCTTTCCAGACCCACGACCGCCTCTGCTTTGTCATGGAGTACGCCAACGGGGGCGAGCTGT
TCTTCCACCTGTCCCGGGAGCGTGTGTTCTCCGAGGACCGGGCCCGCTTCTATGGCGCTGAGATTGTGTC
AGCCCTGGACTACCTGCACTCGGAGAAGAACGTGGTGTACCGGGACCTCAAGCTGGAGAACCTCATGCTG
GACAAGGACGGGCACATTAAGATCACAGACTTCGGGCTGTGCAAGGAGGGGATCAAGGACGGTGCCACCA
TGAAGACCTTTTGCGGCACACCTGAGTACCTGGCCCCCGAGGTGCTGGAG
